>Addgene plasmid #214032 | pJS-BCD-Strep-SAVED-CHAT-cbm | addgene full sequence | sequence record 426126 | Addgene NGS Result
TAATACGACTCACTATAGGGGCCCAAGTTCACTTAAAAAGGAGATCAACAATGAAAGCAATTTTCGTACT
GAAACATCTTAATCATGCAGGGGAGGGTTTCTAATGTGGAGCCACCCGCAGTTCGAAAAAAGCGCGACTC
ACCATGCTGATCATGACTGCCAGCCGCACAGGGAGAGCGTTCAGCCGGATGAAATCCAGTGTATCCTGGT
TCTGGACCTGAGCATCGATAACGCAATCACCGCATGTAGCGTTACCCCGCATCTGCCCCGTGCTGCACGT
CGTGTTGAACTACATCTGAACGACTTTGGTGCAGAACGTGCACCGTACGGGGGTGCAAGCGATCGTCGTA
CCTGGCGTTGTTGGATGCAGGCAGTTGATGCAATGCTGGCTGACGCACGTGCACAGCTGGGTGCAGAAGT
TGAATTTACTCATTATTATCTGGCAGGTCGTGCAGCACTCCCGGTTTTTGCATATCTGGGTCTGAGACTG
GGTGAAGCAGCAAACATCACTACCGTTAACCGTCGTGATGACGGTTGTTGGGATGTTGTTCCGTGCCAGC
GTCCGGCTTCGAGCGCAGCATCGGGGGTTTCGCCCAGCGCACGTTTTTTTGACGAAGTTCGTGGTCTGGA
CACCGATGAGCGTAGCAGCGAAAGCGGTATGGTTGCAGTTTGGGTAAGCACCCAGCGTGATGTTGATCGT
GGGCTGCTGCGTGCATTTGCAAGGGCAAGAGGTGACCGTGACCTGGCAGGTATCGTTAGCCTGCGTGCAC
GTCCGGCTGCAGGTGATGACACCGGTGATATGCGTCTCCTGGAAGGTGCAGACGGCCCCGATGCTGCACG
TGAACTGGTTAACTGTTTTCGTAGCATCCCGAACCAGTATCCGCGTAGCAGCGGCCTGATGGTTTTTGTT
AGCGGCCCGGTTACCCTGGCAGCAATGGTTGGGCGTGCAATCGCACCGGAAATCCATGGCCCGGTTTGGT
GGCCGGCAGCGCGTGGTGGGGAGTACGAGCCGGCACTGGAATATCCGTGGCCGCTGATCAGCGGCCCCCC
GAGGATCCTGATCGCAACCGCAAACGCTCCGGAGGGTGAAAACCCGACTCTGGACGTTGAGGCAGAGCTG
AAGCATCTGGAAGAAGCACTGGCAGAACCGCGTAAACGTAAACTGTGTGAGGTACAGCGTTGCCCGGCAG
CAACCGTAAGCGATATCACCAGCGCACTGCGTAGCTTTAAACCGCATATACTGCATTTTATCGGTCATGG
TACTGCACTCGGTGTTTATCTGAGGAGCGCAGAACATGACGGTGCACAGTTTGTTCGTGGTGAGGATTTC
CAGCAGATGATCGCAACCTCGCTACGTCAGAAGGACCGTGAAATGCATCTGGTTGTTCTGAACGCTTGCT
GCACCCACGAACTGGCAAAGGCACTGACCGAACAGGTTAGCTGCACCATCGGTACCGATATCGAAGTTTA
TGATTCGGCAAGCATACATTTTGCTGCACGTTTTTATGATCACCTGGTTCATGGTACCAGCGTTCATTAT
GCATTTAACGCAGCAGTTGATGAATGTCGTGCACACAGCACCAGCGGCCAGGAAGTTTTTTGCCTGCACC
CGGCAGCAGAACGTGCACCGGCAAGCGCAACCCCGCCGGTACGTGCAGATGAACTGGTTTTCTTTAGCCC
GGCAGAACGTCATAGCTAATGCCGACTCAGTTGCTGCTTCTACTGGGCGCCCCGCTTCGGCGGGGTTTTT
TTGCAAGGGATCGGTTGTCGAGTAAGGATCTCCAGGCATCCTGTTGTTTGTCGGTGAACGCTCTCTACTA
GAGTCACACTGGCTCACCTTCGGGTGGGCCTTTCTGCGTTTATAGGATCCTAACTCGAGCCTAGGGATAT
ATTCCGCTTCCTCGCTCACTGACTCGCTACGCTCGGTCGTTCGACTGCGGCGAGCGGAAATGGCTTACGA
ACGGGGCGGAGATTTCCTGGAAGATGCCAGGAAGATACTTAACAGGGAAGTGAGAGGGCCGCGGCAAAGC
CGTTTTTCCATAGGCTCCGCCCCCCTGACAAGCATCACGAAATCTGACGCTCAAATCAGTGGTGGCGAAA
CCCGACAGGACTATAAAGATACCAGGCGTTTCCCCCTGGCGGCTCCCTCGTGCGCTCTCCTGTTCCTGCC
TTTCGGTTTACCGGTGTCATTCCGCTGTTATGGCCGCGTTTGTCTCATTCCACGCCTGACACTCAGTTCC
GGGTAGGCAGTTCGCTCCAAGCTGGACTGTATGCACGAACCCCCCGTTCAGTCCGACCGCTGCGCCTTAT
CCGGTAACTATCGTCTTGAGTCCAACCCGGAAAGACATGCAAAAGCACCACTGGCAGCAGCCACTGGTAA
TTGATTTAGAGGAGTTAGTCTTGAAGTCATGCGCCGGTTAAGGCTAAACTGAAAGGACAAGTTTTGGTGA
CTGCGCTCCTCCAAGCCAGTTACCTCGGTTCAAAGAGTTGGTAGCTCAGAGAACCTTCGAAAAACCGCCC
TGCAAGGCGGTTTTTTCGTTTTCAGAGCAAGAGATTACGCGCAGACCAAAACGATCTCAAGAAGATCATC
TTATTAATCAGATAAAATATTTCTAGATTTCAGTGCAATTTATCTCTTCAAATGTAGCACCTGAAGTCAG
CCCCATACGATATAAGTTGTTACTAGTGCTTGGATTCTCACCAATAAAAAACGCCCGGCGGCAACCGAGC
GTTCTGAACAAATCCAGATGGAGTTCTGAGGTCATTACTGGATCTATCAACAGGAGTCCAAGCGAGCTCT
CGAACCCCAGAGTCCCGCTCAGAAGAACTCGTCAAGAAGGCGATAGAAGGCGATGCGCTGCGAATCGGGA
GCGGCGATACCGTAAAGCACGAGGAAGCGGTCAGCCCATTCGCCGCCAAGCTCTTCAGCAATATCACGGG
TAGCCAACGCTATGTCCTGATAGCGGTCCGCCACACCCAGCCGGCCACAGTCGATGAATCCAGAAAAGCG
GCCATTTTCCACCATGATATTCGGCAAGCAGGCATCGCCATGGGTCACGACGAGATCCTCGCCGTCGGGC
ATGCGCGCCTTGAGCCTGGCGAACAGTTCGGCTGGCGCGAGCCCCTGATGCTCTTCGTCCAGATCATCCT
GATCGACAAGACCGGCTTCCATCCGAGTACGTGCTCGCTCGATGCGATGTTTCGCTTGGTGGTCGAATGG
GCAGGTAGCCGGATCAAGCGTATGCAGCCGCCGCATTGCATCAGCCATGATGGATACTTTCTCGGCAGGA
GCAAGGTGAGATGACAGGAGATCCTGCCCCGGCACTTCGCCCAATAGCAGCCAGTCCCTTCCCGCTTCAG
TGACAACGTCGAGCACAGCTGCGCAAGGAACGCCCGTCGTGGCCAGCCACGATAGCCGCGCTGCCTCGTC
CTGCAGTTCATTCAGGGCACCGGACAGGTCGGTCTTGACAAAAAGAACCGGGCGCCCCTGCGCTGACAGC
CGGAACACGGCGGCATCAGAGCAGCCGATTGTCTGTTGTGCCCAGTCATAGCCGAATAGCCTCTCCACCC
AAGCGGCCGGAGAACCTGCGTGCAATCCATCTTGTTCAATCATGCGAAACGATCCTCATCCTGTCTCTTG
ATCAGATCATGATCCCCTGCGCCATCAGATCCTTGGCGGCAAGAAAGCCATCCAGTTTACTTTGCAGGGC
TTCCCAACCTTACCAGAGGGCGCCCCAGCTGGCAATTCCGACGTCGAATTCAAAAGATCTTAAGTAAGTA
AGAGTATACGTATATCGGCTAATAACGTATTAAGGCGCTTCGGCGCCTTTTTTTATGGGGGTATTTTCAT
CCCAATCCACACGTCCAACGCACAGCAAACACCACGTCGACCCTATCAGCTGCGTGCTTTCTATGAGTCG
TTGCTGCATAAC
Features (pLannotate 1.2.2; 9 found; start..end, strand, type, name):
      1..19      +  promoter       T7 promoter: promoter for bacteriophage T7 RNA polymerase
    107..129     +  CDS            Strep-Tag II (fragment): peptide that binds Strep-Tactin®, an engineered form of streptavidin
   1791..1815    +  terminator     rrnB T1 terminator (fragment): transcription terminator T1 from the E. coli rrnB gene
   1831..1858    +  terminator     T7Te terminator: phage T7 early transcription terminator
   1892..1947    -  rep_origin     RSF ori (fragment): Plasmids containing the RSF 1030 origin of replication can be propagated in E. coli cells that contain additional plasmids with compatible origins.
   2035..2580    -  rep_origin     p15A ori: Plasmids containing the medium-copy-number p15A origin of replication can be propagated in E. coli cells that contain a second plasmid with the ColE1 origin.
   2694..2788    -  terminator     lambda t0 terminator: transcription terminator from phage lambda
   2822..3613    -  CDS            neo: KKA2_KLEPN - Also known as kan, nptII. Experimental evidence at protein level: Swiss-Prot protein existence level 1. Resistance to kanamycin, neomycin, paromomycin, ribostamycin, butirosin and gentamicin B. From Klebsiella pneumoniae.
   3645..3749    -  CDS            tnpA (fragment): TN5P_ECOLX - Also known as tnp. Experimental evidence at protein level: Swiss-Prot protein existence level 1. Mediates transposition of transposon Tn5 by a 'cut and paste' mechanism. First, the monomeric transposase binds the 19 bp inverted DNA repeats flanking the transposon. Then, dimerization of the DNA- bound transposase creates a synaptic DNA complex. After nicking of the first DNA strand, excision of the transposon proceeds through a series of intermediates. The transposase then mediates the insertion of the transposon at a new site by strand transfer. The activity of the wild- type tran
