[The description below was written by a language model from this plasmid's Addgene catalogue record and pLannotate feature annotations shown in this document.]
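Description:
pJS-BCD-Strep-SAVED-CHAT-cbm is a compact (about 3.9 kb) bacterial expression plasmid built on a p15A-origin backbone and selected with kanamycin through a Tn5-type neo/nptII aminoglycoside phosphotransferase gene. A short annotated tnpA fragment next to the marker is probably residual Tn5 sequence carried along with the resistance cassette rather than a functional transposase. The catalogue lists the plasmid as high copy, whereas the annotated p15A origin is generally regarded as medium copy. Its practical advantage is compatibility with ColE1-type plasmids, which allows co-maintenance with other constructs in the same E. coli cell. A small RSF ori fragment is also detected, but it appears to be only a partial match. A lambda t0 terminator sits downstream of the resistance gene.

The payload is the SAVED-CHAT protein from Haliangium ochraceum DSM 14367, transcribed from a T7 promoter and fused at its N terminus to Strep-tag II for affinity purification on Strep-Tactin resin. The insert itself is not annotated in the feature table, but it presumably occupies the region between the tag and the downstream rrnB T1 fragment and T7Te terminators. "BCD" in the name may refer to a bicistronic design translation-initiation element between promoter and tag, though the record does not say so. The "cbm" variant carries six substitutions (K121E, Q122A, N274A, R276E, Y285A, F286A), which the record describes as a mutant of the cyclic triadenylate (cA3) binding pocket. The associated work concerns a type III-B CRISPR-Cas proteolytic cascade. In that setting the plasmid would serve to produce a ligand-binding-deficient protein for comparison with wild-type SAVED-CHAT. Expression requires a host that supplies T7 RNA polymerase.
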