Addgene plasmid #214032: pJS-BCD-Strep-SAVED-CHAT-cbm
Purpose: Bacterial expression plasmid for strep-tagged SAVED-CHAT cA3-binding pocket mutant from Haliangium ochraceum
Depositing lab: Raymond Staals. Depositing organization: Wageningen University, Department Agrotechnology & Food Sciences. Publication: Type III-B CRISPR-Cas cascade of proteolytic cleavages. Steens JA, Bravo JPK, Salazar CRP, Yildiz C, Amieiro AM, Kostlbacher S, Prinsen SHP, Andres AS, Patinios C, Bardis A, Barendregt A, Scheltema RA, Ettema TJG, van der Oost J, Taylor DW, Staals RHJ. Science. 2024 Feb 2;383(6682):512-519. doi: 10.1126/science.adk0378. Epub 2024 Feb 1. PubMed 38301007.
Backbone
  Vector backbone: p15A
  Vector type: Bacterial Expression
Growth in bacteria
  Bacterial resistance: Kanamycin, 50 μg/mL
  Growth temperature: 37°C
  Growth strain: DH5alpha
  Copy number: High Copy
Gene/Insert
  Gene/Insert name: SAVED-CHAT
  Species: Haliangium ochraceum DSM 14367
  Mutation: K121E, Q122A, N274A, R276E, Y285A, F286A
  Promoter: T7 promoter
  Tag / fusion protein: Strep-tag II (N terminal on insert)
  Cloning method: Gibson Cloning
Terms and licenses: Academic/Nonprofit Terms; Industry Terms: Not Available to Industry
Depositor comments: Please visit https://doi.org/10.1101/2023.06.23.546230 for bioRxiv preprint.
How to cite: pJS-BCD-Strep-SAVED-CHAT-cbm was a gift from Raymond Staals (Addgene plasmid # 214032 ; http://n2t.net/addgene:214032 ; RRID:Addgene_214032)
